>Addgene plasmid #143333 | TFORF2066 | addgene full sequence | sequence record 400303 | Addgene NGS Result
TTAATGTAGTCTTATGCAATACTCTTGTAGTCTTGCAACATGGTAACGATGAGTTAGCAACATGCCTTAC
AAGGAGAGAAAAAGCACCGTGCATGCCGATTGGTGGAAGTAAGGTGGTACGATCGTGCCTTATTAGGAAG
GCAACAGACGGGTCTGACATGGATTGGACGAACCACTGAATTGCCGCATTGCAGAGATATTGTATTTAAG
TGCCTAGCTCGATACATAAACGGGTCTCTCTGGTTAGACCAGATCTGAGCCTGGGAGCTCTCTGGCTAAC
TAGGGAACCCACTGCTTAAGCCTCAATAAAGCTTGCCTTGAGTGCTTCAAGTAGTGTGTGCCCGTCTGTT
GTGTGACTCTGGTAACTAGAGATCCCTCAGACCCTTTTAGTCAGTGTGGAAAATCTCTAGCAGTGGCGCC
CGAACAGGGACTTGAAAGCGAAAGGGAAACCAGAGGAGCTCTCTCGACGCAGGACTCGGCTTGCTGAAGC
GCGCACGGCAAGAGGCGAGGGGCGGCGACTGGTGAGTACGCCAAAAATTTTGACTAGCGGAGGCTAGAAG
GAGAGAGATGGGTGCGAGAGCGTCAGTATTAAGCGGGGGAGAATTAGATCGCGATGGGAAAAAATTCGGT
TAAGGCCAGGGGGAAAGAAAAAATATAAATTAAAACATATAGTATGGGCAAGCAGGGAGCTAGAACGATT
CGCAGTTAATCCTGGCCTGTTAGAAACATCAGAAGGCTGTAGACAAATACTGGGACAGCTACAACCATCC
CTTCAGACAGGATCAGAAGAACTTAGATCATTATATAATACAGTAGCAACCCTCTATTGTGTGCATCAAA
GGATAGAGATAAAAGACACCAAGGAAGCTTTAGACAAGATAGAGGAAGAGCAAAACAAAAGTAAGACCAC
CGCACAGCAAGCGGCCGCTGATCTTCAGACCTGGAGGAGGAGATATGAGGGACAATTGGAGAAGTGAATT
ATATAAATATAAAGTAGTAAAAATTGAACCATTAGGAGTAGCACCCACCAAGGCAAAGAGAAGAGTGGTG
CAGAGAGAAAAAAGAGCAGTGGGAATAGGAGCTTTGTTCCTTGGGTTCTTGGGAGCAGCAGGAAGCACTA
TGGGCGCAGCGTCAATGACGCTGACGGTACAGGCCAGACAATTATTGTCTGGTATAGTGCAGCAGCAGAA
CAATTTGCTGAGGGCTATTGAGGCGCAACAGCATCTGTTGCAACTCACAGTCTGGGGCATCAAGCAGCTC
CAGGCAAGAATCCTGGCTGTGGAAAGATACCTAAAGGATCAACAGCTCCTGGGGATTTGGGGTTGCTCTG
GAAAACTCATTTGCACCACTGCTGTGCCTTGGAATGCTAGTTGGAGTAATAAATCTCTGGAACAGATTTG
GAATCACACGACCTGGATGGAGTGGGACAGAGAAATTAACAATTACACAAGCTTAATACACTCCTTAATT
GAAGAATCGCAAAACCAGCAAGAAAAGAATGAACAAGAATTATTGGAATTAGATAAATGGGCAAGTTTGT
GGAATTGGTTTAACATAACAAATTGGCTGTGGTATATAAAATTATTCATAATGATAGTAGGAGGCTTGGT
AGGTTTAAGAATAGTTTTTGCTGTACTTTCTATAGTGAATAGAGTTAGGCAGGGATATTCACCATTATCG
TTTCAGACCCACCTCCCAACCCCGAGGGGACCCATGCATTGCATCTCAATTAGTCAGCAACCAGGTGTGG
AAAGTCCCCAGGCTCCCCAGCAGGCAGAAGTATGCAAAGCATGCGTCTCAATTAGTCAGCAACCATAGTC
CCGCCCCTAACTCCGCCCATCCCGCCCCTAACTCCGCCCAGTTCCGCCCATTCTCCGCCCCATGGCTGAC
TAATTTTTTTTATTTATGCAGAGGCCGAGGCCGCCTCGGCCTCTGAGCTATTCCAGAAGTAGTGAGGAGG
CTTTTTTGGAGGCCTAGGCTTTTGCAAAAAGCTTTCTAGAGGTACCACCGGAGCTTACCATGACCGAGTA
CAAGCCCACGGTGCGCCTCGCCACCCGCGACGACGTCCCCAGGGCCGTACGCACCCTCGCCGCCGCGTTC
GCCGACTACCCCGCCACGCGCCACACCGTCGATCCGGACCGCCACATCGAGCGGGTCACCGAGCTGCAAG
AACTCTTCCTCACGCGCGTCGGGCTCGACATCGGCAAGGTGTGGGTCGCGGACGACGGCGCCGCCGTGGC
GGTCTGGACCACGCCGGAGAGCGTCGAAGCGGGGGCGGTGTTCGCCGAGATCGGCCCGCGCATGGCCGAG
TTGAGCGGTTCCCGGCTGGCCGCGCAGCAACAGATGGAAGGCCTCCTGGCGCCGCACCGGCCCAAGGAGC
CCGCGTGGTTCCTGGCCACCGTCGGCGTCTCGCCCGACCACCAGGGCAAGGGTCTGGGCAGCGCCGTCGT
GCTCCCCGGAGTGGAGGCGGCCGAGCGCGCCGGGGTGCCCGCCTTCCTGGAGACCTCCGCGCCCCGCAAC
CTCCCCTTCTACGAGCGGCTCGGCTTCACCGTCACCGCCGACGTCGAGGTGCCCGAAGGACCGCGCACCT
GGTGCATGACCCGCAAGCCCGGTGCCAGTTAACGAATTCTAGATCTTGAGACAAATGGCAGTATTCATCC
ACAATTTTAAAAGAAAAGGGGGGATTGGGGGGTACAGTGCAGGGGAAAGAATAGTAGACATAATAGCAAC
AGACATACAAACTAAAGAATTACAAAAACAAATTACAAAAATTCAAAATTTTCGGGTTTATTACAGGGAC
AGCAGAGATCCACTTTGGCGCCGGCTCGAGGCCTGCAGGTGCAAAGATGGATAAAGTTTTAAACAGAGAG
GAATCTTTGCAGCTAATGGACCTTCTAGGTCTTGAAAGGAGTGGGAATTGGCTCCGGTGCCCGTCAGTGG
GCAGAGCGCACATCGCCCACAGTCCCCGAGAAGTTGGGGGGAGGGGTCGGCAATTGAACCGGTGCCTAGA
GAAGGTGGCGCGGGGTAAACTGGGAAAGTGATGTCGTGTACTGGCTCCGCCTTTTTCCCGAGGGTGGGGG
AGAACCGTATATAAGTGCAGTAGTCGCCGTGAACGTTCTTTTTCGCAACGGGTTTGCCGCCAGAACACAG
GTAAGTGCCGTGTGTGGTTCCCGCGGGCCTGGCCTCTTTACGGGTTATGGCCCTTGCGTGCCTTGAATTA
CTTCCACCTGGCTGCAGTACGTGATTCTTGATCCCGAGCTTCGGGTTGGAAGTGGGTGGGAGAGTTCGAG
GCCTTGCGCTTAAGGAGCCCCTTCGCCTCGTGCTTGAGTTGAGGCCTGGCCTGGGCGCTGGGGCCGCCGC
GTGCGAATCTGGTGGCACCTTCGCGCCTGTCTCGCTGCTTTCGATAAGTCTCTAGCCATTTAAAATTTTT
GATGACCTGCTGCGACGCTTTTTTTCTGGCAAGATAGTCTTGTAAATGCGGGCCAAGATCTGCACACTGG
TATTTCGGTTTTTGGGGCCGCGGGCGGCGACGGGGCCCGTGCGTCCCAGCGCACATGTTCGGCGAGGCGG
GGCCTGCGAGCGCGGCCACCGAGAATCGGACGGGGGTAGTCTCAAGCTGGCCGGCCTGCTCTGGTGCCTG
GCCTCGCGCCGCCGTGTATCGCCCCGCCCTGGGCGGCAAGGCTGGCCCGGTCGGCACCAGTTGCGTGAGC
GGAAAGATGGCCGCTTCCCGGCCCTGCTGCAGGGAGCTCAAAATGGAGGACGCGGCGCTCGGGAGAGCGG
GCGGGTGAGTCACCCACACAAAGGAAAAGGGCCTTTCCGTCCTCAGCCGTCGCTTCATGTGACTCCACGG
AGTACCGGGCGCCGTCCAGGCACCTCGATTAGTTCTCGAGCTTTTGGAGTACGTCGTCTTTAGGTTGGGG
GGAGGGGTTTTATGCGATGGAGTTTCCCCACACTGAGTGGGTGGAGACTGAAGTTAGGCCAGCTTGGCAC
TTGATGTAATTCTCCTTGGAATTTGCCCTTTTTGAGTTTGGATCTTGGTTCATTCTCAAGCCTCAGACAG
TGGTTCAAAGTTTTTTTCTTCCATTTCAGGTGTCGTGAGGCTAGCACCGCCACCATGGAGGCCACCGGGG
TGCTGCCGTTCGTGCGTGGCGTGGACCTCAGCGGCAACGACTTCAAGGGCGGCTACTTCCCTGAGAATGT
CAAGGCCATGACCAGCCTGCGGTGGCTGAAGCTGAACCGCACTGGCCTCTGCTACCTGCCCGAGGAGCTG
GCCGCCCTGCAGAAGCTGGAACACTTGTCTGTGAGCCACAACAACCTGACCACGCTTCATGGGGAGCTGT
CCAGCCTGCCATCGCTGCGCGCCATCGTGGCCCGAGCCAACAGTCTGAAGAATTCCGGAGTCCCCGATGA
CATCTTCAAGCTAGATGATCTCTCAGTCCTGGACTTGAGCCACAACCAGCTGACAGAGTGCCCGCGGGAG
CTGGAGAACGCCAAGAACATGCTGGTGCTGAACCTCAGCCACAACAGGCAGCTCCCAGCGATGACGGCCC
TGCAGACCCTGCACCTGCGGAGCACCCAGCGCACCCAGAGCAACCTGCCCACCAGCCTGGAGGGTCTGAG
CAACCTCGCAGACGTGGATCTGTCCTGCAATGACCTGACACGGGTGCCCGAGTGTCTGTACACCCTCCCC
AGCCTGCGCCGCCTCAACCTCAGCAGCAACCAGATCACGGAGCTGTCCCTGTGCATAGACCAGTGGGTGC
ACGTGGAAACTCTGAACCTGTCCCGAAATCAGCTCACCTCACTGCCCTCAGCCATTTGCAAGCTGAGCAA
GCTGAAGAAGCTGTACCTGAATTCCAACAAGCTGGACTTTGACGGGCTGCCCTCAGGCATTGGCAAGCTC
ACCAACCTGGAAGAGTTCATGGCTGCCAACAACAACCTGGAGCTGGTCCCTGAAAGTCTCTGCAGGTGCC
CAAAGCTGAGGAAACTTGTCCTGAACAAGAACCACCTGGTGACCCTCCCAGAAGCCATCCATTTCCTGAC
GGAGATCGAGGTCCTGGATGTGCGGGAGAACCCCAACCTGGTCATGCCGCCCAAGCCCGCAGACCGTGCC
GCTGAGTGGTACAACATCGACTTCTCGCTGCAGAACCAGCTGCGGCTAGCGGGTGCCTCTCCTGCTACCG
TGGCTGCAGCTGCAGCTGGGAGTGGGCCCAAGGACCCTATGGCTCGCAAGATGCGACTGCGGAGGCGCAA
GGATTCAGCCCAGGATGACCAGGCCAAGCAGGTGCTGAAGGGCATGTCAGATGTTGCCCAGGAGAAGAAC
AAAAAGCAGGAGGAGAGCGCAGATGCCCGGGCCCCCAGCGGGAAGGTGCGGCGTTGGGACCAGGGCCTGG
AGAAGCCCCGCCTTGACTACTCCGAGTTCTTCACGGAGGACGTGGGCCAGCTGCCCGGACTGACCATCTG
GCAGATAGAGAACTTCGTGCCTGTGCTGGTGGAGGAAGCCTTCCACGGCAAGTTCTACGAGGCTGACTGC
TACATTGTGCTCAAGACCTTTCTGGATGACAGCGGCTCCCTCAACTGGGAGATCTACTACTGGATTGGCG
GGGAGGCCACACTCGACAAGAAAGCTTGCTCTGCCATCCACGCTGTCAACTTGCGCAACTACCTGGGTGC
TGAGTGCCGCACTGTCCGGGAGGAGATGGGCGATGAGAGCGAGGAGTTCCTGCAGGTGTTTGACAACGAC
ATCTCCTACATTGAGGGTGGAACAGCCAGTGGCTTCTACACTGTGGAAGACACACACTATGTCACCAGGA
TGTATCGTGTGTATGGGAAAAAGAACATCAAGTTGGAGCCTGTGCCCCTCAAGGGGACCTCTCTGGACCC
AAGGTTTGTTTTCCTGCTGGACCGAGGGCTAGACATCTACGTATGGCGGGGGGCCCAGGCCACACTGAGC
AGCACCACCAAGGCCAGGCTCTTTGCAGAGAAAATTAACAAGAATGAGCGGAAAGGGAAGGCTGAGATCA
CACTGCTGGTGCAGGGCCAGGAGCTCCCAGAGTTCTGGGAGGCACTGGGTGGGGAGCCCTCTGAGATCAA
GAAGCACGTGCCTGAAGACTTCTGGCCGCCGCAGCCCAAGCTGTACAAGGTGGGCCTGGGCTTGGGCTAC
CTGGAGCTGCCACAGATCAACTACAAGCTCTCCGTGGAACATAAGCAGCGTCCCAAGGTGGAGCTGATGC
CAAGAATGCGGCTGCTGCAGAGTCTGCTGGACACGCGCTGCGTGTACATTCTGGACTGTTGGTCCGACGT
GTTCATCTGGCTCGGCCGCAAGTCCCCGCGCCTGGTGCGCGCTGCCGCCCTCAAGCTGGGTCAGGAGCTG
TGCGGGATGCTGCACCGGCCACGCCATGCCACGGTCAGCCGCAGCCTCGAGGGCACCGAGGCGCAGGTGT
TCAAGGCCAAGTTCAAGAATTGGGACGATGTGTTGACGGTGGACTACACACGCAATGCGGAGGCCGTGCT
GCAGAGCCCGGGTCTCTCCGGGAAGGTGAAACGCGACGCCGAGAAGAAAGACCAGATGAAGGCTGACCTC
ACTGCGCTTTTCCTGCCGCGGCAGCCGCCCATGTCGCTGGCCGAGGCGGAGCAGCTGATGGAGGAGTGGA
ACGAAGACCTAGACGGCATGGAGGGTTTCGTGCTGGAGGGCAAGAAGTTTGCGCGGCTGCCGGAAGAGGA
GTTTGGCCACTTCTACACGCAGGACTGCTACGTCTTCCTCTGCAGGTACTGGGTGCCTGTGGAGTACGAG
GAGGAGGAAAAGAAGGAAGACAAGGAGGAGAAGGCCGAGGGCAAAGAAGGCGAGGAAGCAACCGCTGAGG
CAGAGGAGAAGCAGCCAGAGGAGGACTTCCAGTGCATCGTGTACTTCTGGCAGGGCCGTGAAGCCTCCAA
TATGGGCTGGCTCACCTTCACCTTCAGCCTGCAAAAGAAGTTCGAGAGCCTCTTCCCTGGGAAGCTGGAG
GTGGTACGCATGACGCAGCAGCAGGAGAACCCCAAGTTCCTGTCCCATTTCAAGAGGAAGTTCATCATCC
ACCGGGGCAAGAGGAAGGCGGTCCAGGGCGCCCAACAGCCCAGCCTCTACCAGATCCGCACCAACGGCAG
CGCCCTCTGCACCCGGTGCATCCAGATCAACACCGACTCCAGCCTCCTCAACTCCGAGTTCTGCTTCATC
CTCAAGGTTCCCTTTGAGAGTGAGGACAACCAGGGCATCGTGTATGCCTGGGTGGGCCGGGCATCAGACC
CTGACGAAGCCAAGTTGGCAGAAGACATCCTGAACACCATGTTTGACACCTCCTACAGCAAGCAGGTTAT
CAACGAAGGTGAGGAGCCTGAGAACTTCTTCTGGGTGGGCATTGGGGCACAGAAGCCCTATGATGACGAT
GCCGAGTACATGAAACACACACGTCTCTTCCGGTGCTCCAACGAGAAGGGCTACTTTGCAGTGACTGAGA
AATGCTCCGACTTTTGCCAAGATGACCTGGCAGATGATGACATCATGTTGCTAGACAATGGCCAAGAGGT
CTACATGTGGGTGGGGACCCAGACTAGCCAGGTGGAGATCAAGCTGAGCCTGAAGGCCTGCCAGGTATAT
ATCCAGCACATGCGGTCCAAGGAACATGAGCGGCCGCGCCGGCTGCGCCTGGTCCGCAAGGGCAATGAGC
AGCACGCCTTTACCCGCTGCTTCCACGCCTGGAGCGCCTTCTGCAAGGCCCTGGCCTAGTAATGAACTAG
TCCGTAACTTGAAAGTATTTCGATTTCTTGGCTTTATATATCTTGTGGAAAGGACGAGGTAACGGATCTT
ACAGTCAAGATACGCGTTAAGTCGACAATCAACCTCTGGATTACAAAATTTGTGAAAGATTGACTGGTAT
TCTTAACTATGTTGCTCCTTTTACGCTATGTGGATACGCTGCTTTAATGCCTTTGTATCATGCTATTGCT
TCCCGTATGGCTTTCATTTTCTCCTCCTTGTATAAATCCTGGTTGCTGTCTCTTTATGAGGAGTTGTGGC
CCGTTGTCAGGCAACGTGGCGTGGTGTGCACTGTGTTTGCTGACGCAACCCCCACTGGTTGGGGCATTGC
CACCACCTGTCAGCTCCTTTCCGGGACTTTCGCTTTCCCCCTCCCTATTGCCACGGCGGAACTCATCGCC
GCCTGCCTTGCCCGCTGCTGGACAGGGGCTCGGCTGTTGGGCACTGACAATTCCGTGGTGTTGTCGGGGA
AATCATCGTCCTTTCCTTGGCTGCTCGCCTGTGTTGCCACCTGGATTCTGCGCGGGACGTCCTTCTGCTA
CGTCCCTTCGGCCCTCAATCCAGCGGACCTTCCTTCCCGCGGCCTGCTGCCGGCTCTGCGGCCTCTTCCG
CGTCTTCGCCTTCGCCCTCAGACGAGTCGGATCTCCCTTTGGGCCGCCTCCCCGCGTCGACTTTAAGACC
AATGACTTACAAGGCAGCTGTAGATCTTAGCCACTTTTTAAAAGAAAAGGGGGGACTGGAAGGGCTAATT
CACTCCCAACGAAGACAAGATCTGCTTTTTGCTTGTACTGGGTCTCTCTGGTTAGACCAGATCTGAGCCT
GGGAGCTCTCTGGCTAACTAGGGAACCCACTGCTTAAGCCTCAATAAAGCTTGCCTTGAGTGCTTCAAGT
AGTGTGTGCCCGTCTGTTGTGTGACTCTGGTAACTAGAGATCCCTCAGACCCTTTTAGTCAGTGTGGAAA
ATCTCTAGCAGTACGTATAGTAGTTCATGTCATCTTATTATTCAGTATTTATAACTTGCAAAGAAATGAA
TATCAGAGAGTGAGAGGAACTTGTTTATTGCAGCTTATAATGGTTACAAATAAAGCAATAGCATCACAAA
TTTCACAAATAAAGCATTTTTTTCACTGCATTCTAGTTGTGGTTTGTCCAAACTCATCAATGTATCTTAT
CATGTCTGGCTCTAGCTATCCCGCCCCTAACTCCGCCCATCCCGCCCCTAACTCCGCCCAGTTCCGCCCA
TTCTCCGCCCCATGGCTGACTAATTTTTTTTATTTATGCAGAGGCCGAGGCCGCCTCGGCCTCTGAGCTA
TTCCAGAAGTAGTGAGGAGGCTTTTTTGGAGGCCTAGGGACGTACCCAATTCGCCCTATAGTGAGTCGTA
TTACGCGCGCTCACTGGCCGTCGTTTTACAACGTCGTGACTGGGAAAACCCTGGCGTTACCCAACTTAAT
CGCCTTGCAGCACATCCCCCTTTCGCCAGCTGGCGTAATAGCGAAGAGGCCCGCACCGATCGCCCTTCCC
AACAGTTGCGCAGCCTGAATGGCGAATGGG
[124 nt withheld, positions 9341-9464]
C
[91 nt withheld, positions 9466-9556]
A
[49 nt withheld, positions 9558-9606]
CCTTTGACGTTGGAGTCCACGTTCTTT
[37 nt withheld, positions 9634-9670]
ACCCTATCTCGGTCTATTCTTTTGATTTATAAGGGATTTTGCCGATTTCGGCCTATTGGTTAAAAAATGA
GCTGATTTAACAAAAATTTAACGCGAATTTTAACAAAATATTAACGCTTACAATTTAGGTGGCACTTTTC
GGGGAAATGTGCGCGGAACCCCTATTTGTTTATTTTTCTAAATACATTCAAATATGTATCCGCTCATGAG
ACAATAACCCTGATAAATGCTTCAATAATATTGAAAAAGGAAGAGTATGAGTATTCAACATTTCCGTGTC
GCCCTTATTCCCTTTTTTGCGGCATTTTGCCTTCCTGTTTTTGCTCACCCAGAAACGCTGGTGAAAGTAA
AAGATGCTGAAGATCAGTTGGGTGCACGAGTGGGTTACATCGAACTGGATCTCAACAGCGGTAAGATCCT
TGAGAGTTTTCGCCCCGAAGAACGTTTTCCAATGATGAGCACTTTTAAAGTTCTGCTATGTGGCGCGGTA
TTATCCCGTATTGACGCCGGGCAAGAGCAACTCGGTCGCCGCATACACTATTCTCAGAATGACTTGGTTG
AGTACTCACCAGTCACAGAAAAGCATCTTACGGATGGCATGACAGTAAGAGAATTATGCAGTGCTGCCAT
AACCATGAGTGATAACACTGCGGCCAACTTACTTCTGACAACGATCGGAGGACCGAAGGAGCTAACCGCT
TTTTTGCACAACATGGGGGATCATGTAACTCGCCTTGATCGTTGGGAACCGGAGCTGAATGAAGCCATAC
CAAACGACGAGCGTGACACCACGATGCCTGTAGCAATGGCAACAACGTTGCGCAAACTATTAACTGGCGA
ACTACTTACTCTAGCTTCCCGGCAACAATTAATAGACTGGATGGAGGCGGATAAAGTTGCAGGACCACTT
CTGCGCTCGGCCCTTCCGGCTGGCTGGTTTATTGCTGATAAATCTGGAGCCGGTGAGCGTGGGTCTCGCG
GTATCATTGCAGCACTGGGGCCAGATGGTAAGCCCTCCCGTATCGTAGTTATCTACACGACGGGGAGTCA
GGCAACTATGGATGAACGAAATAGACAGATCGCTGAGATAGGTGCCTCACTGATTAAGCATTGGTAACTG
TCAGACCAAGTTTACTCATATATACTTTAGATTGATTTAAAACTTCATTTTTAATTTAAAAGGATCTAGG
TGAAGATCCTTTTTGATAATCTCATGACCAAAATCCCTTAACGTGAGTTTTCGTTCCACTGAGCGTCAGA
CCCCGTAGAAAAGATCAAAGGATCTTCTTGAGATCCTTTTTTTCTGCGCGTAATCTGCTGCTTGCAAACA
AAAAAACCACCGCTACCAGCGGTGGTTTGTTTGCCGGATCAAGAGCTACCAACTCTTTTTCCGAAGGTAA
CTGGCTTCAGCAGAGCGCAGATACCAAATACTGTTCTTCTAGTGTAGCCGTAGTTAGGCCACCACTTCAA
GAACTCTGTAGCACCGCCTACATACCTCGCTCTGCTAATCCTGTTACCAGTGGCTGCTGCCAGTGGCGAT
AAGTCGTGTCTTACCGGGTTGGACTCAAGACGATAGTTACCGGATAAGGCGCAGCGGTCGGGCTGAACGG
GGGGTTCGTGCACACAGCCCAGCTTGGAGCGAACGACCTACACCGAACTGAGATACCTACAGCGTGAGCT
ATGAGAAAGCGCCACGCTTCCCGAAGGGAGAAAGGCGGACAGGTATCCGGTAAGCGGCAGGGTCGGAACA
GGAGAGCGCACGAGGGAGCTTCCAGGGGGAAACGCCTGGTATCTTTATAGTCCTGTCGGGTTTCGCCACC
TCTGACTTGAGCGTCGATTTTTGTGATGCTCGTCAGGGGGGCGGAGCCTATGGAAAAACGCCAGCAACGC
GGCCTTTTTACGGTTCCTGGCCTTTTGCTGGCCTTTTGCTCACATGTTCTTTCCTGCGTTATCCCCTGAT
TCTGTGGATAACCGTATTACCGCCTTTGAGTGAGCTGATACCGCTCGCCGCAGCCGAACGACCGAGCGCA
GCGAGTCAGTGAGCGAGGAAGCGGAAGAGCGCCCAATACGCAAACCGCCTCTCCCCGCGCGTTGGCCGAT
TCATTAATGCAGCTGGCACGACAGGTTTCCCGACTGGAAAGCGGGCAGTGAGCGCAACGCAATTAATGTG
AGTTAGCTCACTCATTAGGCACCCCAGGCTTTACACTTTATGCTTCCGGCTCGTATGTTGTGTGGAATTG
TGAGCGGATAACAATTTCACACAGGAAACAGCTATGACCATGATTACGCCAAGCGCGCAATTAACCCTCA
CTAAAGGGAACAAAAGCTGGAGCTGCAAGC
Features (pLannotate 1.2.2; 31 found; start..end, strand, type, name):
      5..231     +  promoter       RSV promoter: Rous sarcoma virus enhancer/promoter
    232..412     +  LTR            5' LTR (truncated): truncated 5' long terminal repeat (LTR) from HIV-1
    459..584     +  misc_feature   HIV-1 Ψ: packaging signal of human immunodeficiency virus type 1
    568..931     +  CDS            HIV-1 gag (fragment): gag protein from human immunodeficiency virus 1; gag
   1077..1310    +  misc_feature   RRE: The Rev response element (RRE) of HIV-1 allows for Rev-dependent mRNA export from the nucleus to the cytoplasm.
   1687..1713    +  CDS            Rev (fragment): human immunodeficiency virus 1 (HIV-1) Rev protein; rev; enhances nuclear export of unspliced and incompletely spliced viral mRNAs
   1720..1743    +  promoter       SV40 promoter (fragment): SV40 early promoter
   1744..1815    +  promoter       SV40 promoter (fragment): SV40 enhancer and early promoter
   1839..1974    +  rep_origin     SV40 ori: SV40 origin of replication
   2020..2616    +  CDS            PuroR (fragment): puromycin N-acetyltransferase; pac from Streptomyces; confers resistance to puromycin
   2665..2782    +  misc_feature   cPPT/CTS: central polypurine tract and central termination sequence of HIV-1
   2847..2913    +  CDS            small t antigen (fragment): SV40 (simian virus 40) small t antigen
   2920..4098    +  promoter       EF-1α promoter: strong constitutive promoter for human elongation factor EF-1α
   4115..7756    +  CDS            FLII: FLII_HUMAN - Also known as FLIL. Experimental evidence at protein level: Swiss-Prot protein existence level 1. May play a role as coactivator in transcriptional activation by hormone-activated nuclear receptors (NR) and acts in cooperation with NCOA2 and CARM1. Involved in estrogen hormone signaling. Involved in early embryonic development (By similarity). May play a role in regulation of cytoskeletal rearrangements involved in cytokinesis and cell migration, by inhibiting Rac1-dependent paxillin phosphorylation. From Homo sapiens (Human).
   7772..7825    +  promoter       U6 promoter (fragment): RNA polymerase III promoter for human U6 snRNA
   7867..8455    +  misc_feature   WPRE: woodchuck hepatitis virus posttranscriptional regulatory element
   8506..8525    +  misc_feature   cPPT/CTS (fragment): central polypurine tract and central termination sequence of HIV-1
   8527..8760    +  LTR            3' LTR (ΔU3): self-inactivating 3' long terminal repeat (LTR) from HIV-1
   8838..8959    +  polyA_signal   SV40 poly(A) signal: SV40 polyadenylation signal
   8999..9134    +  rep_origin     SV40 ori: SV40 origin of replication
   9155..9173    -  promoter       T7 promoter: promoter for bacteriophage T7 RNA polymerase
   9181..9336    +  CDS            lacZα (fragment): LacZα fragment of β-galactosidase; lacZ fragment
   9341..9769    +  rep_origin     f1 ori (sequence partly withheld): f1 bacteriophage origin of replication; arrow indicates direction of (+) strand synthesis
   9822..9926    +  promoter       AmpR promoter: bla
   9927..10787   +  CDS            AmpR: β-lactamase; bla; confers resistance to ampicillin, carbenicillin, and related antibiotics
  10958..11546   +  rep_origin     ori: high-copy-number ColE1/pMB1/pBR322/pUC origin of replication
  11729..11821   +  CDS            lacI (fragment): lac repressor; lacI; The lac repressor binds to the lac operator to inhibit transcription in E. coli. This inhibition can be relieved by adding lactose or isopropyl-β-D-thiogalactopyranoside (IPTG).
  11834..11855   +  protein_bind   CAP binding site: CAP binding activates transcription in the presence of cAMP. E. coli catabolite activator protein
  11870..11900   +  promoter       lac promoter: promoter for the E. coli lac operon
  11904..11926   +  protein_bind   lac operator (fragment): The lac repressor binds to the lac operator to inhibit transcription in E. coli. This inhibition can be relieved by adding lactose or isopropyl-β-D-thiogalactopyranoside (IPTG). lac repressor encoded by lacI
  11969..11987   +  promoter       T3 promoter: promoter for bacteriophage T3 RNA polymerase
