[The description below was written by a language model from this plasmid's Addgene catalogue record and pLannotate feature annotations shown in this document.]
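Description:
TFORF2066 is a third-generation-style, self-inactivating lentiviral expression plasmid built on the pLX_TRC317 backbone and carrying the human FLII open reading frame as one member of a barcoded transcription factor ORF collection. It is propagated in E. coli through a high-copy ColE1/pUC-type origin with ampicillin selection (AmpR under its own bla promoter). An f1 origin and remnants of a lac/lacZα cloning region flanked by T7 and T3 promoters are also present in the bacterial portion. The depositor warns that the plasmid can recombine, as is common for LTR-containing vectors.

The viral genome is transcribed from an RSV promoter fused to a truncated HIV-1 5' LTR and includes the Ψ packaging signal with a gag fragment, the RRE for Rev-dependent nuclear export, a cPPT/CTS, WPRE to boost transcript expression, and a ΔU3 3' LTR followed by an SV40 poly(A) signal. Two expression units sit inside it. An SV40 early promoter drives the puromycin N-acetyltransferase gene for selecting transduced mammalian cells. Downstream, the strong constitutive EF-1α promoter drives FLII, annotated as a nuclear receptor coactivator that is also implicated in cytoskeletal regulation. The annotated coding sequence is slightly shorter than the catalogued insert size. The extra sequence may correspond to flanking sequence and the 24-bp barcode, although the barcode is not annotated in the feature table. A short U6 promoter fragment lies between the ORF and WPRE.

The construct is intended for lentiviral overexpression of FLII, alone or in pooled screens. In pooled screens, the unique barcode identifies which transcription factor ORF each cell received, as in directed differentiation studies.
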