Addgene plasmid #143333: TFORF2066
Purpose: Lentiviral vector for overexpressing transcription factor ORFs with unique 24-bp barcodes. Barcodes facilitate identification of transcription factors in pooled screens.
Depositing lab: Feng Zhang. Depositing organization: Broad Institute. Publication: A transcription factor atlas of directed differentiation. Joung J, Ma S, Tay T, Geiger-Schuller KR, Kirchgatterer PC, Verdine VK, Guo B, Arias-Garcia MA, Allen WE, Singh A, Kuksenko O, Abudayyeh OO, Gootenberg JS, Fu Z, Macrae RK, Buenrostro JD, Regev A, Zhang F. Cell. 2023 Jan 5;186(1):209-229.e26. doi: 10.1016/j.cell.2022.11.026. PubMed 36608654.
Backbone
  Vector backbone: pLX_TRC317
  Backbone manufacturer: Broad Institute Genetic Perturbation Platform
  Backbone size w/o insert (bp): 8264
  Vector type: Mammalian Expression, Lentiviral
  Selectable markers: Puromycin
Growth in bacteria
  Bacterial resistance: Ampicillin, 100 μg/mL
  Growth temperature: 37°C
  Growth strain: NEB Stable
  Copy number: High Copy
Gene/Insert
  Gene/Insert name: FLII
  Species: H. sapiens (human)
  Insert size (bp): 3746
  Entrez Gene: FLII (a.k.a. FLI, FLIL, Fli1)
  Promoter: EF1a
  Cloning method: Unknown
  Sequencing primers: 5′ GGGTGGAGACTGAAGTTAGGCCAG; 3′ CACATAGCGTAAAAGGAGCAACATAG
Terms and licenses: Academic/Nonprofit Terms; Industry Terms: Not Available to Industry
Depositor comments: NM_001256265,ENST00000545457 . The transcription factor ORF portion of this plasmid was synthesized by Genewiz. Please test multiple small colonies in case of plasmid recombination. To make this collection available in a timely manner, a portion of this collection was not fully sequenced by Addgene. If an Addgene verified full plasmid sequence is not available, please contact us prior to placing an order to request the full sequence.
How to cite: TFORF2066 was a gift from Feng Zhang (Addgene plasmid # 143333 ; http://n2t.net/addgene:143333 ; RRID:Addgene_143333)
