>Addgene plasmid #143333 | TFORF2066 | depositor partial sequence | sequence record 282137 | Insert
ACCGCCACCATGGAGGCCACCGGGGTGCTGCCGTTCGTGCGTGGCGTGGACCTCAGCGGCAACGACTTCA
AGGGCGGCTACTTCCCTGAGAATGTCAAGGCCATGACCAGCCTGCGGTGGCTGAAGCTGAACCGCACTGG
CCTCTGCTACCTGCCCGAGGAGCTGGCCGCCCTGCAGAAGCTGGAACACTTGTCTGTGAGCCACAACAAC
CTGACCACGCTTCATGGGGAGCTGTCCAGCCTGCCATCGCTGCGCGCCATCGTGGCCCGAGCCAACAGTC
TGAAGAATTCCGGAGTCCCCGATGACATCTTCAAGCTAGATGATCTCTCAGTCCTGGACTTGAGCCACAA
CCAGCTGACAGAGTGCCCGCGGGAGCTGGAGAACGCCAAGAACATGCTGGTGCTGAACCTCAGCCACAAC
AGGCAGCTCCCAGCGATGACGGCCCTGCAGACCCTGCACCTGCGGAGCACCCAGCGCACCCAGAGCAACC
TGCCCACCAGCCTGGAGGGTCTGAGCAACCTCGCAGACGTGGATCTGTCCTGCAATGACCTGACACGGGT
GCCCGAGTGTCTGTACACCCTCCCCAGCCTGCGCCGCCTCAACCTCAGCAGCAACCAGATCACGGAGCTG
TCCCTGTGCATAGACCAGTGGGTGCACGTGGAAACTCTGAACCTGTCCCGAAATCAGCTCACCTCACTGC
CCTCAGCCATTTGCAAGCTGAGCAAGCTGAAGAAGCTGTACCTGAATTCCAACAAGCTGGACTTTGACGG
GCTGCCCTCAGGCATTGGCAAGCTCACCAACCTGGAAGAGTTCATGGCTGCCAACAACAACCTGGAGCTG
GTCCCTGAAAGTCTCTGCAGGTGCCCAAAGCTGAGGAAACTTGTCCTGAACAAGAACCACCTGGTGACCC
TCCCAGAAGCCATCCATTTCCTGACGGAGATCGAGGTCCTGGATGTGCGGGAGAACCCCAACCTGGTCAT
GCCGCCCAAGCCCGCAGACCGTGCCGCTGAGTGGTACAACATCGACTTCTCGCTGCAGAACCAGCTGCGG
CTAGCGGGTGCCTCTCCTGCTACCGTGGCTGCAGCTGCAGCTGGGAGTGGGCCCAAGGACCCTATGGCTC
GCAAGATGCGACTGCGGAGGCGCAAGGATTCAGCCCAGGATGACCAGGCCAAGCAGGTGCTGAAGGGCAT
GTCAGATGTTGCCCAGGAGAAGAACAAAAAGCAGGAGGAGAGCGCAGATGCCCGGGCCCCCAGCGGGAAG
GTGCGGCGTTGGGACCAGGGCCTGGAGAAGCCCCGCCTTGACTACTCCGAGTTCTTCACGGAGGACGTGG
GCCAGCTGCCCGGACTGACCATCTGGCAGATAGAGAACTTCGTGCCTGTGCTGGTGGAGGAAGCCTTCCA
CGGCAAGTTCTACGAGGCTGACTGCTACATTGTGCTCAAGACCTTTCTGGATGACAGCGGCTCCCTCAAC
TGGGAGATCTACTACTGGATTGGCGGGGAGGCCACACTCGACAAGAAAGCTTGCTCTGCCATCCACGCTG
TCAACTTGCGCAACTACCTGGGTGCTGAGTGCCGCACTGTCCGGGAGGAGATGGGCGATGAGAGCGAGGA
GTTCCTGCAGGTGTTTGACAACGACATCTCCTACATTGAGGGTGGAACAGCCAGTGGCTTCTACACTGTG
GAAGACACACACTATGTCACCAGGATGTATCGTGTGTATGGGAAAAAGAACATCAAGTTGGAGCCTGTGC
CCCTCAAGGGGACCTCTCTGGACCCAAGGTTTGTTTTCCTGCTGGACCGAGGGCTAGACATCTACGTATG
GCGGGGGGCCCAGGCCACACTGAGCAGCACCACCAAGGCCAGGCTCTTTGCAGAGAAAATTAACAAGAAT
GAGCGGAAAGGGAAGGCTGAGATCACACTGCTGGTGCAGGGCCAGGAGCTCCCAGAGTTCTGGGAGGCAC
TGGGTGGGGAGCCCTCTGAGATCAAGAAGCACGTGCCTGAAGACTTCTGGCCGCCGCAGCCCAAGCTGTA
CAAGGTGGGCCTGGGCTTGGGCTACCTGGAGCTGCCACAGATCAACTACAAGCTCTCCGTGGAACATAAG
CAGCGTCCCAAGGTGGAGCTGATGCCAAGAATGCGGCTGCTGCAGAGTCTGCTGGACACGCGCTGCGTGT
ACATTCTGGACTGTTGGTCCGACGTGTTCATCTGGCTCGGCCGCAAGTCCCCGCGCCTGGTGCGCGCTGC
CGCCCTCAAGCTGGGTCAGGAGCTGTGCGGGATGCTGCACCGGCCACGCCATGCCACGGTCAGCCGCAGC
CTCGAGGGCACCGAGGCGCAGGTGTTCAAGGCCAAGTTCAAGAATTGGGACGATGTGTTGACGGTGGACT
ACACACGCAATGCGGAGGCCGTGCTGCAGAGCCCGGGTCTCTCCGGGAAGGTGAAACGCGACGCCGAGAA
GAAAGACCAGATGAAGGCTGACCTCACTGCGCTTTTCCTGCCGCGGCAGCCGCCCATGTCGCTGGCCGAG
GCGGAGCAGCTGATGGAGGAGTGGAACGAAGACCTAGACGGCATGGAGGGTTTCGTGCTGGAGGGCAAGA
AGTTTGCGCGGCTGCCGGAAGAGGAGTTTGGCCACTTCTACACGCAGGACTGCTACGTCTTCCTCTGCAG
GTACTGGGTGCCTGTGGAGTACGAGGAGGAGGAAAAGAAGGAAGACAAGGAGGAGAAGGCCGAGGGCAAA
GAAGGCGAGGAAGCAACCGCTGAGGCAGAGGAGAAGCAGCCAGAGGAGGACTTCCAGTGCATCGTGTACT
TCTGGCAGGGCCGTGAAGCCTCCAATATGGGCTGGCTCACCTTCACCTTCAGCCTGCAAAAGAAGTTCGA
GAGCCTCTTCCCTGGGAAGCTGGAGGTGGTACGCATGACGCAGCAGCAGGAGAACCCCAAGTTCCTGTCC
CATTTCAAGAGGAAGTTCATCATCCACCGGGGCAAGAGGAAGGCGGTCCAGGGCGCCCAACAGCCCAGCC
TCTACCAGATCCGCACCAACGGCAGCGCCCTCTGCACCCGGTGCATCCAGATCAACACCGACTCCAGCCT
CCTCAACTCCGAGTTCTGCTTCATCCTCAAGGTTCCCTTTGAGAGTGAGGACAACCAGGGCATCGTGTAT
GCCTGGGTGGGCCGGGCATCAGACCCTGACGAAGCCAAGTTGGCAGAAGACATCCTGAACACCATGTTTG
ACACCTCCTACAGCAAGCAGGTTATCAACGAAGGTGAGGAGCCTGAGAACTTCTTCTGGGTGGGCATTGG
GGCACAGAAGCCCTATGATGACGATGCCGAGTACATGAAACACACACGTCTCTTCCGGTGCTCCAACGAG
AAGGGCTACTTTGCAGTGACTGAGAAATGCTCCGACTTTTGCCAAGATGACCTGGCAGATGATGACATCA
TGTTGCTAGACAATGGCCAAGAGGTCTACATGTGGGTGGGGACCCAGACTAGCCAGGTGGAGATCAAGCT
GAGCCTGAAGGCCTGCCAGGTATATATCCAGCACATGCGGTCCAAGGAACATGAGCGGCCGCGCCGGCTG
CGCCTGGTCCGCAAGGGCAATGAGCAGCACGCCTTTACCCGCTGCTTCCACGCCTGGAGCGCCTTCTGCA
AGGCCCTGGCCTAGTAATGAACTAGTCCGTAACTTGAAAGTATTTCGATTTCTTGGCTTTATATATCTTG
TGGAAAGGACGAGGTAACGGATCTTACAGTCAAGAT
