>Addgene plasmid #143333 | TFORF2066 | depositor partial sequence | sequence record 282138 | Barcode
GGTAACGGATCTTACAGTCAAGAT
